>Addgene plasmid #234570 | pCDS.EZH2 | addgene full sequence | sequence record 469241 | Addgene NGS Result
TCGGTCTCATATGGGCCAGACTGGGAAGAAATCTGAGAAGGGACCAGTTTGTTGGCGGAAGCGTGTAAAA
TCAGAGTACATGCGACTGAGACAGCTCAAGAGGTTCAGACGAGCTGATGAAGTAAAGAGTATGTTTAGTT
CCAATCGTCAGAAAATTTTGGAAAGAACGGAAATCTTAAACCAAGAATGGAAACAGCGAAGGATACAGCC
TGTGCACATCCTGACTTCTGTGAGCTCATTGCGCGGGACTAGGGAGTGTTCGGTGACCAGTGACTTGGAT
TTTCCAACACAAGTCATCCCATTAAAGACTCTGAATGCAGTTGCTTCAGTACCCATAATGTATTCTTGGT
CACCCCTACAGCAGAATTTTATGGTGGAAGATGAAACTGTTTTACATAACATTCCTTATATGGGAGATGA
AGTTTTAGATCAGGATGGTACTTTCATTGAAGAACTAATAAAAAATTATGATGGGAAAGTACACGGGGAT
AGAGAATGTGGGTTTATAAATGATGAAATTTTTGTGGAGTTGGTGAATGCCCTTGGTCAATATAATGATG
ATGACGATGATGATGATGGAGATGATCCTGAAGAAAGAGAAGAAAAGCAGAAAGACCTGGAGGATCACCG
AGATGATAAAGAAAGCCGCCCACCTCGGAAATTTCCTTCTGATAAAATTTTTGAAGCCATTTCCTCAATG
TTTCCAGATAAGGGCACAGCAGAAGAACTAAAGGAAAAATATAAAGAACTCACCGAACAGCAGCTCCCAG
GCGCACTTCCTCCTGAATGTACCCCCAACATAGATGGACCAAATGCTAAATCTGTTCAGAGAGAGCAAAG
CTTACACTCCTTTCATACGCTTTTCTGTAGGCGATGTTTTAAATATGACTGCTTCCTACATCGTAAGTGC
AATTATTCTTTTCATGCAACACCCAACACTTATAAGCGGAAGAACACAGAAACAGCTCTAGACAACAAAC
CTTGTGGACCACAGTGTTACCAGCATTTGGAGGGAGCAAAGGAGTTTGCTGCTGCTCTCACCGCTGAGCG
GATAAAGACCCCACCAAAACGTCCAGGAGGCCGCAGAAGAGGACGGCTTCCCAATAACAGTAGCAGGCCC
AGCACCCCCACCATTAATGTGCTGGAATCAAAGGATACAGACAGTGATAGGGAAGCAGGGACTGAAACGG
GGGGAGAGAACAATGATAAAGAAGAAGAAGAGAAGAAAGATGAAACTTCGAGCTCCTCTGAAGCAAATTC
TCGGTGTCAAACACCAATAAAGATGAAGCCAAATATTGAACCTCCTGAGAATGTGGAGTGGAGTGGTGCT
GAAGCCTCAATGTTTAGAGTCCTCATTGGCACTTACTATGACAATTTCTGTGCCATTGCTAGGTTAATTG
GGACCAAAACATGTAGACAGGTGTATGAGTTTAGAGTCAAAGAATCTAGCATCATAGCTCCAGCTCCCGC
TGAGGATGTGGATACTCCTCCAAGGAAAAAGAAGAGGAAACACCGGTTGTGGGCTGCACACTGCAGAAAG
ATACAGCTGAAAAAGGACGGCTCCTCTAACCATGTTTACAACTATCAACCCTGTGATCATCCACGGCAGC
CTTGTGACAGTTCGTGCCCTTGTGTGATAGCACAAAATTTTTGTGAAAAGTTTTGTCAATGTAGTTCAGA
GTGTCAAAACCGCTTTCCGGGATGCCGCTGCAAAGCACAGTGCAACACCAAGCAGTGCCCGTGCTACCTG
GCTGTCCGAGAGTGTGACCCTGACCTCTGTCTTACTTGTGGAGCCGCTGACCATTGGGACAGTAAAAATG
TGTCCTGCAAGAACTGCAGTATTCAGCGGGGCTCCAAAAAGCATCTATTGCTGGCACCATCTGACGTGGC
AGGCTGGGGGATTTTTATCAAAGATCCTGTGCAGAAAAATGAATTTATCTCAGAATACTGTGGAGAGATT
ATTTCTCAAGATGAAGCTGACAGAAGAGGGAAAGTGTATGATAAATACATGTGCAGCTTTCTGTTCAACT
TGAACAATGATTTTGTGGTGGATGCAACCCGCAAGGGTAACAAAATTCGTTTTGCAAATCATTCGGTAAA
TCCAAACTGCTATGCAAAAGTTATGATGGTTAACGGTGATCACAGGATAGGTATTTTTGCCAAGAGAGCC
ATCCAGACTGGCGAAGAGCTGTTTTTTGATTACAGATACAGCCAGGCTGATGCCCTGAAGTATGTCGGCA
TCGAAAGAGAAATGGAAATCCCTGGATCCTGAGACCAGACCAATAAAAAACGCCCGGCGGCAACCGAGCG
TTCTGAACAAATCCAGATGGAGTTCTGAGGTCATTACTGGATCTATCAACAGGAGTCCAAGCGAGCTCGA
TATCAAATTACGCCCCGCCCTGCCACTCATCGCAGTACTGTTGTAATTCATTAAGCATTCTGCCGACATG
GAAGCCATCACAAACGGCATGATGAACCTGAATCGCCAGCGGCATCAGCACCTTGTCGCCTTGCGTATAA
TATTTGCCCATGGTGAAAACGGGGGCGAAGAAGTTGTCCATATTGGCCACGTTTAAATCAAAACTGGTGA
AACTCACCCAGGGATTGGCTGAAACGAAAAACATATTCTCAATAAACCCTTTAGGGAAATAGGCCAGGTT
TTCACCGTAACACGCCACATCTTGCGAATATATGTGTAGAAACTGCCGGAAATCGTCGTGGTATTCACTC
CAGAGCGATGAAAACGTTTCAGTTTGCTCATGGAAAACGGTGTAACAAGGGTGAACACTATCCCATATCA
CCAGCTCACCGTCTTTCATTGCCATACGAAATTCCGGATGAGCATTCATCAGGCGGGCAAGAATGTGAAT
AAAGGCCGGATAAAACTTGTGCTTATTTTTCTTTACGGTCTTTAAAAAGGCCGTAATATCCAGCTGAACG
GTCTGGTTATAGGTACATTGAGCAACTGACTGAAATGCCTCAAAATGTTCTTTACGATGCCATTGGGATA
TATCAACGGTGGTATATCCAGTGATTTTTTTCTCCATTTTAGCTTCCTTAGCTCCTGAAAATCTCGATAA
CTCAAAAAATACGCCCGGTAGTGATCTTATTTCATTATGGTGAAAGTTGGAACCTCTTACGTGCCCGATC
AATCATGACCAAAATCCCTTAACGTGAGTTTTCGTTCCACTGAGCGTCAGACCCCGTAGAAAAGATCAAA
GGATCTTCTTGAGATCCTTTTTTTCTGCGCGTAATCTGCTGCTTGCAAACAAAAAAACCACCGCTACCAG
CGGTGGTTTGTTTGCCGGATCAAGAGCTACCAACTCTTTTTCCGAAGGTAACTGGCTTCAGCAGAGCGCA
GATACCAAATACTGTTCTTCTAGTGTAGCCGTAGTTAGGCCACCACTTCAAGAACTCTGTAGCACCGCCT
ACATACCTCGCTCTGCTAATCCTGTTACCAGTGGCTGCTGCCAGTGGCGATAAGTCGTGTCTTACCGGGT
TGGACTCAAGACGATAGTTACCGGATAAGGCGCAGCGGTCGGGCTGAACGGGGGGTTCGTGCACACAGCC
CAGCTTGGAGCGAACGACCTACACCGAACTGAGATACCTACAGCGTGAGCTATGAGAAAGCGCCACGCTT
CCCGAAGGGAGAAAGGCGGACAGGTATCCGGTAAGCGGCAGGGTCGGAACAGGAGAGCGCACGAGGGAGC
TTCCAGGGGGAAACGCCTGGTATCTTTATAGTCCTGTCGGGTTTCGCCACCTCTGACTTGAGCGTCGATT
TTTGTGATGCTCGTCAGGGGGGCGGAGCCTATGGAAAAACGCCAGCAACGCGGCCTTTTTACGGTTCCTG
GCCTTTTGCTGGCCTTTTGCTCACATGTTCTTTCCTGCGTTATCCCCTGATTCTGTGGATAACCGTAG
Features (pLannotate 1.2.2; 5 found; start..end, strand, type, name):
     11..2263    +  CDS            EZH2: EZH2_HUMAN - Also known as KMT6. Experimental evidence at protein level: Swiss-Prot protein existence level 1. Polycomb group (PcG) protein. Catalytic subunit of the PRC2/EED-EZH2 complex, which methylates 'Lys-9' (H3K9me) and 'Lys-27' (H3K27me) of histone H3, leading to transcriptional repression of the affected target gene. Able to mono-, di- and trimethylate 'Lys-27' of histone H3 to form H3K27me1, H3K27me2 and H3K27me3, respectively. Displays a preference for substrates with less methylation, loses activity when progressively more methyl groups are incorporated into H3K27, H3K27me0 > H3K27
   2283..2317    -  terminator     lambda t0 terminator: minimal transcription terminator from phage lambda (Scholtissek and Grosse, 1987)
   2391..3047    -  CDS            cat: CAT_ECOLX - Experimental evidence at protein level: Swiss-Prot protein existence level 1. This enzyme is an effector of chloramphenicol resistance in bacteria. From Escherichia coli. This protein is used as a marker in many commonly used cloning vectors, such as pACYC184.
   3048..3145    -  promoter       cat promoter: promoter of the E. coli cat gene encoding chloramphenicol acetyltransferase
   3229..3817    +  rep_origin     ori: high-copy-number ColE1/pMB1/pBR322/pUC origin of replication
