[The description below was written by a language model from this plasmid's Addgene catalogue record and pLannotate feature annotations shown in this document.]
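Description:
pCDS.EZH2 is a small (about 3.9 kb) Golden Gate part plasmid that stores the coding sequence of human EZH2 in the pYTK001 backbone, the entry vector used for part domestication in yeast-toolkit-style modular cloning. It is propagated in E. coli as a high-copy plasmid from a ColE1/pUC-type origin and is selected with chloramphenicol. Resistance comes from a cat (chloramphenicol acetyltransferase) gene driven by its native cat promoter and followed by a minimal lambda t0 terminator. The record does not specify a vector type.

The only payload annotated is the EZH2 open reading frame, which occupies a little over half of the plasmid. EZH2 is the Polycomb-group histone methyltransferase that forms the catalytic subunit of the PRC2 complex and deposits mono-, di- and trimethylation on histone H3 lysine 27, leading to transcriptional repression of target genes. No promoter, terminator, tag or eukaryotic selection marker is annotated around the insert, consistent with a storage or "CDS part" plasmid rather than an expression construct: the gene is not expected to be expressed from this vector. The type IIS restriction sites and overhangs that would release the part are not annotated in the feature table, so their identity is not stated here.

According to the catalogue entry and associated publication title, the plasmid belongs to a modular cloning system for building multigene vectors for the baculovirus system and yeast. Its use is as a donor of the EZH2 coding sequence, to be combined by Golden Gate assembly with separate promoter, terminator and other parts into transcription units and then multigene expression constructs.
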