Addgene plasmid #234570: pCDS.EZH2
Purpose: Coding sequence for EZH2
Depositing lab: Chen Davidovich. Depositing organization: Monash University. Publication: Modular cloning of multigene vectors for the baculovirus system and yeast. Lai Z, Flanigan SF, Boudes M, Davidovich C. J Mol Biol. 2025 Jan 13:168943. doi: 10.1016/j.jmb.2025.168943. PubMed 39814169.
Backbone
  Vector backbone: pYTK001
  Vector type: Unspecified
Growth in bacteria
  Bacterial resistance: Chloramphenicol, 25 μg/mL
  Growth temperature: 37°C
  Growth strain: DH5alpha
  Copy number: High Copy
Gene/Insert
  Gene/Insert name: EZH2
  Species: H. sapiens (human)
  Entrez Gene: EZH2 (a.k.a. ENX-1, ENX1, EZH2b, KMT6, KMT6A, WVS, WVS2)
  Cloning method: Golden Gate
Terms and licenses: Academic/Nonprofit Terms; Industry Terms: Not Available to Industry
How to cite: pCDS.EZH2 was a gift from Chen Davidovich (Addgene plasmid # 234570 ; http://n2t.net/addgene:234570 ; RRID:Addgene_234570)
